>Addgene plasmid #173647 | Lenti-sgPtprd#1/Cre | addgene full sequence | sequence record 361935 | Addgene NGS Result
AATATTATTGAAGCATTTATCAGGGTTATTGTCTCATGAGCGGATACATATTTGAATGTATTTAGAAAAA
TAAACAAATAGGGGTTCCGCGCACATTTCCCCGAAAAGTGCCACCTGACGTCGACGGATCGGGAGATCTC
CCGATCCCCTATGGTGCACTCTCAGTACAATCTGCTCTGATGCCGCATAGTTAAGCCAGTATCTGCTCCC
TGCTTGTGTGTTGGAGGTCGCTGAGTAGTGCGCGAGCAAAATTTAAGCTACAACAAGGCAAGGCTTGACC
GACAATTGCATGAAGAATCTGCTTAGGGTTAGGCGTTTTGCGCTGCTTCGCGATGTACGGGCCAGATATA
CGCGTTGACATTGATTATTGACTAGTTATTAATAGTAATCAATTACGGGGTCATTAGTTCATAGCCCATA
TATGGAGTTCCGCGTTACATAACTTACGGTAAATGGCCCGCCTGGCTGACCGCCCAACGACCCCCGCCCA
TTGACGTCAATAATGACGTATGTTCCCATAGTAACGCCAATAGGGACTTTCCATTGACGTCAATGGGTGG
AGTATTTACGGTAAACTGCCCACTTGGCAGTACATCAAGTGTATCATATGCCAAGTACGCCCCCTATTGA
CGTCAATGACGGTAAATGGCCCGCCTGGCATTATGCCCAGTACATGACCTTATGGGACTTTCCTACTTGG
CAGTACATCTACGTATTAGTCATCGCTATTACCATGGTGATGCGGTTTTGGCAGTACATCAATGGGCGTG
GATAGCGGTTTGACTCACGGGGATTTCCAAGTCTCCACCCCATTGACGTCAATGGGAGTTTGTTTTGGCA
CCAAAATCAACGGGACTTTCCAAAATGTCGTAACAACTCCGCCCCATTGACGCAAATGGGCGGTAGGCGT
GTACGGTGGGAGGTCTATATAAGCAGCGCGTTTTGCCTGTACTGGGTCTCTCTGGTTAGACCAGATCTGA
GCCTGGGAGCTCTCTGGCTAACTAGGGAACCCACTGCTTAAGCCTCAATAAAGCTTGCCTTGAGTGCTTC
AAGTAGTGTGTGCCCGTCTGTTGTGTGACTCTGGTAACTAGAGATCCCTCAGACCCTTTTAGTCAGTGTG
GAAAATCTCTAGCAGTGGCGCCCGAACAGGGACTTGAAAGCGAAAGGGAAACCAGAGGAGCTCTCTCGAC
GCAGGACTCGGCTTGCTGAAGCGCGCACGGCAAGAGGCGAGGGGCGGCGACTGGTGAGTACGCCAAAAAT
TTTGACTAGCGGAGGCTAGAAGGAGAGAGATGGGTGCGAGAGCGTCAGTATTAAGCGGGGGAGAATTAGA
TCGCGATGGGAAAAAATTCGGTTAAGGCCAGGGGGAAAGAAAAAATATAAATTAAAACATATAGTATGGG
CAAGCAGGGAGCTAGAACGATTCGCAGTTAATCCTGGCCTGTTAGAAACATCAGAAGGCTGTAGACAAAT
ACTGGGACAGCTACAACCATCCCTTCAGACAGGATCAGAAGAACTTAGATCATTATATAATACAGTAGCA
ACCCTCTATTGTGTGCATCAAAGGATAGAGATAAAAGACACCAAGGAAGCTTTAGACAAGATAGAGGAAG
AGCAAAACAAAAGTAAGACCACCGCACAGCAAGCGGCCGGCCGCTGATCTTCAGACCTGGAGGAGGAGAT
ATGAGGGACAATTGGAGAAGTGAATTATATAAATATAAAGTAGTAAAAATTGAACCATTAGGAGTAGCAC
CCACCAAGGCAAAGAGAAGAGTGGTGCAGAGAGAAAAAAGAGCAGTGGGAATAGGAGCTTTGTTCCTTGG
GTTCTTGGGAGCAGCAGGAAGCACTATGGGCGCAGCGTCAATGACGCTGACGGTACAGGCCAGACAATTA
TTGTCTGGTATAGTGCAGCAGCAGAACAATTTGCTGAGGGCTATTGAGGCGCAACAGCATCTGTTGCAAC
TCACAGTCTGGGGCATCAAGCAGCTCCAGGCAAGAATCCTGGCTGTGGAAAGATACCTAAAGGATCAACA
GCTCCTGGGGATTTGGGGTTGCTCTGGAAAACTCATTTGCACCACTGCTGTGCCTTGGAATGCTAGTTGG
AGTAATAAATCTCTGGAACAGATTTGGAATCACACGACCTGGATGGAGTGGGACAGAGAAATTAACAATT
ACACAAGCTTAATACACTCCTTAATTGAAGAATCGCAAAACCAGCAAGAAAAGAATGAACAAGAATTATT
GGAATTAGATAAATGGGCAAGTTTGTGGAATTGGTTTAACATAACAAATTGGCTGTGGTATATAAAATTA
TTCATAATGATAGTAGGAGGCTTGGTAGGTTTAAGAATAGTTTTTGCTGTACTTTCTATAGTGAATAGAG
TTAGGCAGGGATATTCACCATTATCGTTTCAGACCCACCTCCCAACCCCGAGGGGACCCGACAGGCCCGA
AGGAATAGAAGAAGAAGGTGGAGAGAGAGACAGAGACAGATCCATTCGATTAGTGAACGGATCGGCACTG
CGTGCGCCAATTCTGCAGACAAATGGCAGTATTCATCCACAATTTTAAAAGAAAAGGGGGGATTGGGGGG
TACAGTGCAGGGGAAAGAATAGTAGACATAATAGCAACAGACATACAAACTAAAGAATTACAAAAACAAA
TTACAAAAATTCAAAATTTTCGGGTTTATTACAGGGACAGCAGAGATCCAGTTTGGTTAGTACCGGGCCC
GCTCTAGCCCTGCAGGAACTGTTTAAACTGTGAGGGCCTATTTCCCATGATTCCTTCATATTTGCATATA
CGATACAAGGCTGTTAGAGAGATAATTGGAATTAATTTGACTGTAAACACAAAGATATTAGTACAAAATA
CGTGACGTAGAAAGTAATAATTTCTTGGGTAGTTTGCAGTTTTAAAATTATGTTTTAAAATGGACTATCA
TATGCTTACCGTAACTTGAAAGTATTTCGATTTCTTGGCTTTATATATCTTGTGGAAAGGACCAAACACC
GCTTGGTGCGGAGCACATCTGGTTTTAGAGCTAGAAATAGCAAGTTAAAATAAGGCTAGTCCGTTATCAA
CTTGAAAAAGTGGCACCGAGTCGGTGCTTTTTTGTTTGGCGCGCCTATGGCTTAATTAACATGGCGGCCG
CATTCTACCGGGTAGGGGAGGCGCTTTTCCCAAGGCAGTCTGGAGCATGCGCTTTAGCAGCCCCGCTGGG
CACTTGGCGCTACACAAGTGGCCTCTGGCCTCGCACACATTCCACATCCACCGGTAGGCGCCAACCGGCT
CCGTTCTTTGGTGGCCCCTTCGCGCCACCTTCTACTCCTCCCCTAGTCAGGAAGTTCCCCCCCGCCCCGC
AGCTCGCGTCGTGCAGGACGTGACAAATGGAAGTAGCACGTCTCACTAGTCTCGTGCAGATGGACAGCAC
CGCTGAGCAATGGAAGCGGGTAGGCCTTTGGGGCAGCGGCCAATAGCAGCTTTGCTCCTTCGCTTTCTGG
GCTCAGAGGCTGGGAAGGGGTGGGTCCGGGGGCGGGCTCAGGGGCGGGCTCAGGGGCGGGGCGGGCGCCC
GAAGGTCCTCCGGAGGCCCGGCATTCTGCACGCTTCAAAAGCGCACGTCTGCCGCGCTGTTCTCCTCTTC
CTCATCTCCGGGACCCGGGATGCCCAAGAAGAAGAGGAAGGTGTCCAATTTACTGACCGTACACCAAAAT
TTGCCTGCATTACCGGTCGATGCAACGAGTGATGAGGTTCGCAAGAACCTGATGGACATGTTCAGGGATC
GCCAGGCGTTTTCTGAGCATACCTGGAAAATGCTTCTGTCCGTTTGCCGGTCGTGGGCGGCATGGTGCAA
GTTGAATAACCGGAAATGGTTTCCCGCAGAACCTGAAGATGTTCGCGATTATCTTCTATATCTTCAGGCG
CGCGGTCTGGCAGTAAAAACTATCCAGCAACATTTGGGCCAGCTAAACATGCTTCATCGTCGGTCCGGGC
TGCCACGACCAAGTGACAGCAATGCTGTTTCACTGGTTATGCGGCGGATCCGAAAAGAAAACGTTGATGC
CGGTGAACGTGCAAAACAGGCTCTAGCGTTCGAACGCACTGATTTCGACCAGGTTCGTTCACTCATGGAA
AATAGCGATCGCTGCCAGGATATACGTAATCTGGCATTTCTGGGGATTGCTTATAACACCCTGTTACGTA
TAGCCGAAATTGCCAGGATCAGGGTTAAAGATATCTCACGTACTGACGGTGGGAGAATGTTAATCCATAT
TGGCAGAACGAAAACGCTGGTTAGCACCGCAGGTGTAGAGAAGGCACTTAGCCTGGGGGTAACTAAACTG
GTCGAGCGATGGATTTCCGTCTCTGGTGTAGCTGATGATCCGAATAACTACCTGTTTTGCCGGGTCAGAA
AAAATGGTGTTGCCGCGCCATCTGCCACCAGCCAGCTATCAACTCGCGCCCTGGAAGGGATTTTTGAAGC
AACTCATCGATTGATTTACGGCGCTAAGGATGACTCTGGTCAGAGATACCTGGCCTGGTCTGGACACAGT
GCCCGTGTCGGAGCCGCGCGAGATATGGCCCGCGCTGGAGTTTCAATACCGGAGATCATGCAAGCTGGTG
GCTGGACCAATGTAAATATTGTCATGAACTATATCCGTAACCTGGATAGTGAAACAGGGGCAATGGTGCG
CCTGCTGGAAGATGGCGATTAGCCATGTTTAAGGGTTCCGGTTCCACTAGGTACAATTCGATATCAAGCT
TATCGATAATCAACCTCTGGATTACAAAATTTGTGAAAGATTGACTGGTATTCTTAACTATGTTGCTCCT
TTTACGCTATGTGGATACGCTGCTTTAATGCCTTTGTATCATGCTATTGCTTCCCGTATGGCTTTCATTT
TCTCCTCCTTGTATAAATCCTGGTTGCTGTCTCTTTATGAGGAGTTGTGGCCCGTTGTCAGGCAACGTGG
CGTGGTGTGCACTGTGTTTGCTGACGCAACCCCCACTGGTTGGGGCATTGCCACCACCTGTCAGCTCCTT
TCCGGGACTTTCGCTTTCCCCCTCCCTATTGCCACGGCGGAACTCATCGCCGCCTGCCTTGCCCGCTGCT
GGACAGGGGCTCGGCTGTTGGGCACTGACAATTCCGTGGTGTTGTCGGGGAAATCATCGTCCTTTCCTTG
GCTGCTCGCCTGTGTTGCCACCTGGATTCTGCGCGGGACGTCCTTCTGCTACGTCCCTTCGGCCCTCAAT
CCAGCGGACCTTCCTTCCCGCGGCCTGCTGCCGGCTCTGCGGCCTCTTCCGCGTCTTCGCCTTCGCCCTC
AGACGAGTCGGATCTCCCTTTGGGCCGCCTCCCCGCATCGATACCGTCGACCTCGATCGAGACCTAGAAA
AACATGGAGCAATCACAAGTAGCAATACAGCAGCTACCAATGCTGATTGTGCCTGGCTAGAAGCACAAGA
GGAGGAGGAGGTGGGTTTTCCAGTCACACCTCAGGTACCTTTAAGACCAATGACTTACAAGGCAGCTGTA
GATCTTAGCCACTTTTTAAAAGAAAAGGGGGGACTGGAAGGGCTAATTCACTCCCAACGAAGACAAGATA
TCCTTGATCTGTGGATCTACCACACACAAGGCTACTTCCCTGATTGGCAGAACTACACACCAGGGCCAGG
GATCAGATATCCACTGACCTTTGGATGGTGCTACAAGCTAGTACCAGTTGAGCAAGAGAAGGTAGAAGAA
GCCAATGAAGGAGAGAACACCCGCTTGTTACACCCTGTGAGCCTGCATGGGATGGATGACCCGGAGAGAG
AAGTATTAGAGTGGAGGTTTGACAGCCGCCTAGCATTTCATCACATGGCCCGAGAGCTGCATCCGGACTG
TACTGGGTCTCTCTGGTTAGACCAGATCTGAGCCTGGGAGCTCTCTGGCTAACTAGGGAACCCACTGCTT
AAGCCTCAATAAAGCTTGCCTTGAGTGCTTCAAGTAGTGTGTGCCCGTCTGTTGTGTGACTCTGGTAACT
AGAGATCCCTCAGACCCTTTTAGTCAGTGTGGAAAATCTCTAGCAGCATGTGAGCAAAAGGCCAGCAAAA
GGCCAGGAACCGTAAAAAGGCCGCGTTGCTGGCGTTTTTCCATAGGCTCCGCCCCCCTGACGAGCATCAC
AAAAATCGACGCTCAAGTCAGAGGTGGCGAAACCCGACAGGACTATAAAGATACCAGGCGTTTCCCCCTG
GAAGCTCCCTCGTGCGCTCTCCTGTTCCGACCCTGCCGCTTACCGGATACCTGTCCGCCTTTCTCCCTTC
GGGAAGCGTGGCGCTTTCTCATAGCTCACGCTGTAGGTATCTCAGTTCGGTGTAGGTCGTTCGCTCCAAG
CTGGGCTGTGTGCACGAACCCCCCGTTCAGCCCGACCGCTGCGCCTTATCCGGTAACTATCGTCTTGAGT
CCAACCCGGTAAGACACGACTTATCGCCACTGGCAGCAGCCACTGGTAACAGGATTAGCAGAGCGAGGTA
TGTAGGCGGTGCTACAGAGTTCTTGAAGTGGTGGCCTAACTACGGCTACACTAGAAGAACAGTATTTGGT
ATCTGCGCTCTGCTGAAGCCAGTTACCTTCGGAAAAAGAGTTGGTAGCTCTTGATCCGGCAAACAAACCA
CCGCTGGTAGCGGTGGTTTTTTTGTTTGCAAGCAGCAGATTACGCGCAGAAAAAAAGGATCTCAAGAAGA
TCCTTTGATCTTTTCTACGGGGTCTGACGCTCAGTGGAACGAAAACTCACGTTAAGGGATTTTGGTCATG
AGATTATCAAAAAGGATCTTCACCTAGATCCTTTTAAATTAAAAATGAAGTTTTAAATCAATCTAAAGTA
TATATGAGTAAACTTGGTCTGACAGTTACCAATGCTTAATCAGTGAGGCACCTATCTCAGCGATCTGTCT
ATTTCGTTCATCCATAGTTGCCTGACTCCCCGTCGTGTAGATAACTACGATACGGGAGGGCTTACCATCT
GGCCCCAGTGCTGCAATGATACCGCGAGACCCACGCTCACCGGCTCCAGATTTATCAGCAATAAACCAGC
CAGCCGGAAGGGCCGAGCGCAGAAGTGGTCCTGCAACTTTATCCGCCTCCATCCAGTCTATTAATTGTTG
CCGGGAAGCTAGAGTAAGTAGTTCGCCAGTTAATAGTTTGCGCAACGTTGTTGCCATTGCTACAGGCATC
GTGGTGTCACGCTCGTCGTTTGGTATGGCTTCATTCAGCTCCGGTTCCCAACGATCAAGGCGAGTTACAT
GATCCCCCATGTTGTGCAAAAAAGCGGTTAGCTCCTTCGGTCCTCCGATCGTTGTCAGAAGTAAGTTGGC
CGCAGTGTTATCACTCATGGTTATGGCAGCACTGCATAATTCTCTTACTGTCATGCCATCCGTAAGATGC
TTTTCTGTGACTGGTGAGTACTCAACCAAGTCATTCTGAGAATAGTGTATGCGGCGACCGAGTTGCTCTT
GCCCGGCGTCAATACGGGATAATACCGCGCCACATAGCAGAACTTTAAAAGTGCTCATCATTGGAAAACG
TTCTTCGGGGCGAAAACTCTCAAGGATCTTACCGCTGTTGAGATCCAGTTCGATGTAACCCACTCGTGCA
CCCAACTGATCTTCAGCATCTTTTACTTTCACCAGCGTTTCTGGGTGAGCAAAAACAGGAAGGCAAAATG
CCGCAAAAAAGGGAATAAGGGCGACACGGAAATGTTGAATACTCATACTCTTCCTTTTTC
Features (pLannotate 1.2.2; 21 found; start..end, strand, type, name):
    150..202     -  misc_feature   bom (fragment): basis of mobility region from pBR322
    357..736     +  enhancer       CMV enhancer: human cytomegalovirus immediate early enhancer
    737..936     +  promoter       CMV promoter: human cytomegalovirus (CMV) immediate early promoter
    954..1134    +  LTR            5' LTR (truncated): truncated 5' long terminal repeat (LTR) from HIV-1
   1181..1306    +  misc_feature   HIV-1 Ψ: packaging signal of human immunodeficiency virus type 1
   1290..1628    +  CDS            HIV-1 gag (fragment): gag protein from human immunodeficiency virus 1; gag
   1803..2036    +  misc_feature   RRE: The Rev response element (RRE) of HIV-1 allows for Rev-dependent mRNA export from the nucleus to the cytoplasm.
   2413..2513    +  CDS            Rev (fragment): human immunodeficiency virus 1 (HIV-1) Rev protein; rev; enhances nuclear export of unspliced and incompletely spliced viral mRNAs
   2563..2680    +  misc_feature   cPPT/CTS: central polypurine tract and central termination sequence of HIV-1
   2762..3002    +  promoter       U6 promoter: RNA polymerase III promoter for human U6 snRNA
   3032..3107    +  misc_RNA       gRNA scaffold: guide RNA scaffold for the Streptococcus pyogenes CRISPR/Cas9 system
   3160..3652    +  promoter       PGK promoter: mouse phosphoglycerate kinase 1 promoter
   3682..4712    +  CDS            Cre (fragment): site-specific recombinase Cre is a site-specific recombinase from bacteriophage P1. Recombination occurs at loxP sequences.
   4745..4768    +  misc_feature   MCS (fragment): pBluescript multiple cloning site
   4768..5356    +  misc_feature   WPRE: woodchuck hepatitis virus posttranscriptional regulatory element
   5357..5376    +  misc_feature   MCS (fragment): pBluescript multiple cloning site
   5378..5878    +  CDS            nef (fragment): NEF_HV1LA - Experimental evidence at protein level: Swiss-Prot protein existence level 1. Extracellular Nef protein targets CD4(+) T-lymphocytes for apoptosis by interacting with CXCR4 surface receptors. From Human immunodeficiency virus type 1 group M subtype B (isolate Lai) (HIV-1).
   5885..6065    +  LTR            5' LTR (truncated): truncated 5' long terminal repeat (LTR) from HIV-1
   6127..6715    -  rep_origin     ori: high-copy-number ColE1/pMB1/pBR322/pUC origin of replication
   6886..7746    -  CDS            AmpR: β-lactamase; bla; confers resistance to ampicillin, carbenicillin, and related antibiotics
   7747..91      -  promoter       AmpR promoter (across the origin): bla
