[The description below was written by a language model from this plasmid's Addgene catalogue record and pLannotate feature annotations shown in this document.]
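Description:
Lenti-sgPtprd#1/Cre is a lentiviral CRISPR and Cre/Lox vector built on the pLL3.3 backbone. It delivers a guide RNA against mouse Ptprd (receptor-type protein tyrosine phosphatase delta) together with Cre recombinase. In bacteria it is maintained as a high-copy plasmid through a ColE1/pUC-type origin and selected with ampicillin via the β-lactamase gene. The annotated full sequence is about 7.8 kb.

The viral transfer cassette begins with a CMV enhancer/promoter fused to a truncated HIV-1 5' LTR, an arrangement that typically drives genomic RNA production in packaging cells without Tat. It is followed by the Ψ packaging signal with a gag fragment, the Rev response element for nuclear export of the unspliced genome, and the cPPT/CTS, which aids nuclear import in transduced cells. The payload holds two independent expression units. A human U6 RNA polymerase III promoter transcribes the Ptprd-targeting spacer joined to the Streptococcus pyogenes Cas9 guide scaffold, and a mouse PGK promoter drives the Cre coding sequence. A WPRE downstream enhances transcript expression. The cassette closes with a nef-fragment region and a second truncated LTR serving as the 3' LTR.

No Cas9 is encoded, so editing requires a host that supplies the nuclease. Cre acts on loxP-flanked alleles in the transduced cell, so a single transduction event couples recombination with gene targeting. The associated publication concerns functional analysis of tumour suppressor genes in oncogenic KRAS-driven lung cancer, which suggests use in mouse models carrying Cre-dependent alleles, although the record does not specify these. The "#1" in the name suggests it is one of several Ptprd guides.
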