Addgene plasmid #173647: Lenti-sgPtprd#1/Cre
Purpose: Expresses a Ptprd-targeting gRNA and Cre-recombinase
Depositing lab: Charles Swanton. Depositing organization: University College London. Publication: A functional taxonomy of tumor suppression in oncogenic KRAS-driven lung cancer. Cai H, Chew SK, Li C, Tsai MK, Andrejka L, Murray CW, Hughes NW, Shuldiner EG, Ashkin EL, Tang R, Hung KL, Chen LC, Lee SYC, Yousefi M, Lin WY, Kunder CA, Cong L, McFarland CD, Petrov DA, Swanton C, Winslow MM. Cancer Discov. 2021 Feb 19. pii: 2159-8290.CD-20-1325. doi: 10.1158/2159-8290.CD-20-1325. PubMed 33608386.
Backbone
  Vector backbone: pLL3.3
  Vector type: Lentiviral, Cre/Lox, CRISPR
Growth in bacteria
  Bacterial resistance: Ampicillin, 100 μg/mL
  Growth temperature: 37°C
  Growth strain: NEB Stable
  Copy number: High Copy
Gene/Insert
  Gene/Insert name: gRNA targeting Ptprd
  gRNA/shRNA sequence: CTTGGTGCGGAGCACATCTG
  Species: M. musculus (mouse)
  Entrez Gene: Ptprd (a.k.a. 1110002J03Rik, 3000002J10Rik, B230219D21Rik, R-PTP-delta)
  Cloning method: Restriction Enzyme; 5′ cloning site unknown (unknown if destroyed); 3′ cloning site unknown (unknown if destroyed)
Terms and licenses: Academic/Nonprofit Terms; Industry Terms: Not Available to Industry
How to cite: Lenti-sgPtprd#1/Cre was a gift from Charles Swanton (Addgene plasmid # 173647 ; http://n2t.net/addgene:173647 ; RRID:Addgene_173647)
